Addgene plasmid #48402: pFUSB4_AGAG
Depositing lab: Stephen Ekker. Depositing organization: Mayo Foundation for Medical Education and Research. Publication: High Efficiency In Vivo Genome Engineering with a Simplified 15-RVD GoldyTALEN Design. Ma AC, Lee HB, Clark KJ, Ekker SC. PLoS One. 2013 May 29;8(5):e65259. doi: 10.1371/journal.pone.0065259. Print 2013. PubMed 23734242.
Backbone
  Vector backbone: pFUS_B4
  Vector type: Mammalian Expression, TALEN
Growth in bacteria
  Bacterial resistance: Spectinomycin, 50 μg/mL
  Growth temperature: 37°C
  Growth strain: Top10
  Copy number: Unknown
Gene/Insert
  Gene/Insert name: RVD sequence: NI NN NI NN
  Species: Synthetic
  Cloning method: Unknown
  Sequencing primers: 5′ ttgatgcctggcagttccct; 3′ cgaaccgaacaggcttatgt
Terms and licenses: Academic/Nonprofit Terms; Industry Terms: Not Available to Industry
Depositor comments: Plasmid was created using Golden Gate cloning.
How to cite: pFUSB4_AGAG was a gift from Stephen Ekker (Addgene plasmid # 48402 ; http://n2t.net/addgene:48402 ; RRID:Addgene_48402)
