[The description below was written by a language model from this plasmid's Addgene catalogue record and pLannotate feature annotations shown in this document.]
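Description:
pFUSB4_AGAG is a small (about 2.9 kb) intermediate array plasmid for Golden Gate assembly of TALENs, built on the pFUS_B4 backbone. It carries a pre-assembled synthetic block of four TAL effector repeats with the repeat-variable diresidues NI NN NI NN. Under the standard TALE code (NI for adenine, NN for guanine) these correspond to the DNA bases A-G-A-G, which is reflected in the plasmid name. The depositor notes that it was made by Golden Gate cloning. The catalogue lists it under mammalian expression and TALEN vector types, but the annotated features include no eukaryotic promoter, polyadenylation signal or nuclease domain. This fits a bacterial cloning intermediate that donates its repeat array to a final TALEN expression backbone rather than expressing protein itself.

The plasmid is propagated in E. coli through a high-copy ColE1/pUC-type origin. It is selected with spectinomycin through the aadA (SmR) aminoglycoside adenylyltransferase gene, which sits downstream of a class 1 integron Pc promoter fragment and a remnant of a gentamicin resistance gene. The remaining annotations are short lacZα and lacI fragments and the rrnB T1 and T2 terminators. The lacZα remnant is probably what is left of a screening cassette displaced when the repeats were inserted, although the record does not say so. The automated feature table does not annotate the TAL repeat array itself, so its exact position is not recorded.

The associated publication describes a simplified 15-RVD GoldyTALEN design for in vivo genome engineering. This suggests the plasmid belongs to a set of ready-made four-repeat modules that reduce the number of assembly steps needed to build custom TALEN arrays.
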