Features (pLannotate 1.2.2; 8 found; start..end, strand, type, name):
      3..39      -  CDS            lacZα (fragment): LacZα fragment of β-galactosidase; lacZ fragment
    596..619     +  promoter       Pc promoter (fragment): intI1 (promoter lies within the coding sequence); class 1 integron promoter
    795..851     +  CDS            GmR (fragment): gentamycin acetyltransferase; aacC1; confers resistance to gentamycin
    858..1649    +  CDS            SmR: aminoglycoside adenylyltransferase (Murphy, 1985); aadA; confers resistance to spectinomycin and streptomycin
   1742..2330    +  rep_origin     ori: high-copy-number ColE1/pMB1/pBR322/pUC origin of replication
   2513..2605    +  CDS            lacI (fragment): lac repressor; lacI; The lac repressor binds to the lac operator to inhibit transcription in E. coli. This inhibition can be relieved by adding lactose or isopropyl-β-D-thiogalactopyranoside (IPTG).
   2660..2687    -  terminator     rrnB T2 terminator: transcription terminator T2 from the E. coli rrnB gene
   2819..2862    +  terminator     rrnB T1 terminator: Escherichia coli rrnB; transcription terminator T1 from the E. coli rrnB gene
>Addgene plasmid #48402 | pFUSB4_AGAG | depositor full sequence | sequence record 70102 | Full Sequence
ATGTTTTCCCAGTCACGACGTTGTAAAACGACGGCCAGTCTTAAGCGTCTCATGGCCTGACCCCGGACCA
AGTGGTGGCCTATCGCCAGCAACATTGGCGGCAAGCAAGCGCTCGAAACGGTGCAGCGGCTGTTGCCGGT
GCTGTGCCAGGACCATGGCCTGACCCCGGACCAAGTGGTGGCTATCGCCAGCAACAATGGCGGCAAGCAA
GCGCTCGAAACGGTGCAGCGGCTGTTGCCGGTGCTGTGCCAGGACCATGGCCTGACCCCGGACCAAGTGG
TGGCTATCGCCAGCAACATTGGCGGCAAGCAAGCGCTCGAAACGGTGCAGCGGCTGTTGCCGGTGCTGTG
CCAGGACCATGGCCTGACCCCGGACCAAGTGGTGGCTATCGCCAGCAACAATGGCGGCAAGCAAGCGCTC
GAAACGGTGCAGCGGCTGTTGCCGGTGCTGTGCCAGGACCATGGCCTGACCCCGGACCAAGTGGTGGCTA
TCGAGACGTCTAGACCAGCCAGGACAGAAATGCCTCGACTTCGCTGCTACCCAAGGTTGCCGGGTGACGC
ACACCGTGGAAACGGATGAAGGCACGAACCCAGTGGACATAAGCCTGTTCGGTTCGTAAGCTGTAATGCA
AGTAGCGTATGCGCTCACGCAACTGGTCCAGAACCTTGACCGAACGCAGCGGTGGTAACGGCGCAGTGGC
GGTTTTCATGGCTTGTTATGACTGTTTTTTTGGGGTACAGTCTATGCCTCGGGCATCCAAGCAGCAAGCG
CGTTACGCCGTGGGTCGATGTTTGATGTTATGGAGCAGCAACGATGTTACGCAGCAGGGCAGTCGCCCTA
AAACAAAGTTAAACATTATGAGGGAAGCGGTGATCGCCGAAGTATCGACTCAACTATCAGAGGTAGTTGG
CGTCATCGAGCGCCATCTCGAACCGACGTTGCTGGCCGTACATTTGTACGGCTCCGCAGTGGATGGCGGC
CTGAAGCCACACAGTGATATTGATTTGCTGGTTACGGTGACCGTAAGGCTTGATGAAACAACGCGGCGAG
CTTTGATCAACGACCTTTTGGAAACTTCGGCTTCCCCTGGAGAGAGCGAGATTCTCCGCGCTGTAGAAGT
CACCATTGTTGTGCACGACGACATCATTCCGTGGCGTTATCCAGCTAAGCGCGAACTGCAATTTGGAGAA
TGGCAGCGCAATGACATTCTTGCAGGTATCTTCGAGCCAGCCACGATCGACATTGATCTGGCTATCTTGC
TGACAAAAGCAAGAGAACATAGCGTTGCCTTGGTAGGTCCAGCGGCGGAGGAACTCTTTGATCCGGTTCC
TGAACAGGATCTATTTGAGGCGCTAAATGAAACCTTAACGCTATGGAACTCGCCGCCCGACTGGGCTGGC
GATGAGCGAAATGTAGTGCTTACGTTGTCCCGCATTTGGTACAGCGCAGTAACCGGCAAAATCGCGCCGA
AGGATGTCGCTGCCGACTGGGCAATGGAGCGCCTGCCGGCCCAGTATCAGCCCGTCATACTTGAAGCTAG
ACAGGCTTATCTTGGACAAGAAGAAGATCGCTTGGCCTCGCGCGCAGATCAGTTGGAAGAATTTGTCCAC
TACGTGAAAGGCGAGATCACCAAGGTAGTCGGCAAATAACCCTCGAGCCACCCATGACCAAAATCCCTTA
ACGTGAGTTACGCGTCGTTCCACTGAGCGTCAGACCCCGTAGAAAAGATCAAAGGATCTTCTTGAGATCC
TTTTTTTCTGCGCGTAATCTGCTGCTTGCAAACAAAAAAACCACCGCTACCAGCGGTGGTTTGTTTGCCG
GATCAAGAGCTACCAACTCTTTTTCCGAAGGTAACTGGCTTCAGCAGAGCGCAGATACCAAATACTGTCC
TTCTAGTGTAGCCGTAGTTAGGCCACCACTTCAAGAACTCTGTAGCACCGCCTACATACCTCGCTCTGCT
AATCCTGTTACCAGTGGCTGCTGCCAGTGGCGATAAGTCGTGTCTTACCGGGTTGGACTCAAGACGATAG
TTACCGGATAAGGCGCAGCGGTCGGGCTGAACGGGGGGTTCGTGCACACAGCCCAGCTTGGAGCGAACGA
CCTACACCGAACTGAGATACCTACAGCGTGAGCATTGAGAAAGCGCCACGCTTCCCGAAGGGAGAAAGGC
GGACAGGTATCCGGTAAGCGGCAGGGTCGGAACAGGAGAGCGCACGAGGGAGCTTCCAGGGGGAAACGCC
TGGTATCTTTATAGTCCTGTCGGGTTTCGCCACCTCTGACTTGAGCGTCGATTTTTGTGATGCTCGTCAG
GGGGGCGGAGCCTATGGAAAAACGCCAGCAACGCGGCCTTTTTACGGTTCCTGGCCTTTTGCTGGCCTTT
TGCTCACATGTTCTTTCCTGCGTTATCCCCTGATTCTGTGGATAACCGTATTACCGCCTTTGAGTGAGCT
GATACCGCTCGCCGCAGCCGAACGACCGAGCGCAGCGAGTCAGTGAGCGAGGAAGCGGAAGAGCGCCCAA
TACGCAAACCGCCTCTCCCCGCGCGTTGGCCGATTCATTAATGCAGCTGGCACGACAGGTTTCCCGACTG
GAAAGCGGGCAGTGAGCGCAACGCAATTAATACGCGTACCGCTAGCCAGGAAGAGTTTGTAGAAACGCAA
AAAGGCCATCCGTCAGGATGGCCTTCTGCTTAGTTTGATGCCTGGCAGTTTATGGCGGGCGTCCTGCCCG
CCACCCTCCGGGCCGTTGCTTCACAACGTTCAAATCCGCTCCCGGCGGATTTGTCCTACTCAGGAGAGCG
TTCACCGACAAACAACAGATAAAACGAAAGGCCCAGTCTTCCGACTGAGCCTTTCGTTTTATTTGATGCC
TGGCAGTTCCCTACTCTCGCGTTAACGCTAGCATGG
