>Addgene plasmid #48402 | pFUSB4_AGAG | addgene partial sequence | sequence record 70699 | pCR8_F1 5'-ttgatgcctggcagttccct-3'
TCACGACGTTGTAAAACGACGGCCAGTCTTAAGCGTCTCATGGCCTGACCCCGGACCAAGTGGTGGCTAT
CGCCAGCAACATTGGCGGCAAGCAAGCGCTCGAAACGGTGCAGCGGCTGTTGCCGGTGCTGTGCCAGGAC
CATGGCCTGACCCCGGACCAAGTGGTGGCTATCGCCAGCAACAATGGCGGCAAGCAAGCGCTCGAAACGG
TGCAGCGGCTGTTGCCGGTGCTGTGCCAGGACCATGGCCTGACCCCGGACCAAGTGGTGGCTATCGCCAG
CAACATTGGCGGCAAGCAAGCGCTCGAAACGGTGCAGCGGCTGTTGCCGGTGCTGTGCCAGGACCATGGC
CTGACCCCGGACCAAGTGGTGGCTATCGCCAGCAACAATGGCGGCAAGCAAGCGCTCGAAACGGTGCAGC
GGCTGTTGCCGGTGCTGTGCCAGGACCATGGCCTGACCCCGGACCAAGTGGTGGCTATCGAGACGTCTAG
ACCAGCCAGGACAGAAATGCCTCGACTTCGCTGCTACCCAAGGTTGCCGGGTGACGCACACCGTGGAAAC
GGATGAAGGCACGAACCCAGTGGACATAAGCCTGTTCGGTTCGTAAGCTGTAATGCAAGTAGCGTATGCG
CTCACGCAACTGGTCCAGAACCTTGACCGAACGCAGCGGTGGTAACGGCGCAGTGGCGGTTTTCATGGCT
TGTTATGACTGTTTTTTTGGGGTACAGTCTATGCCTCGGGCATCCAAGCAGCAAGCGCGTTACGCCGTGG
GTCGATGTTTGATGTTATGGAGCAGCAACGATGTTACGCAGCAGGGCAGTCGCCCTAAAACAAAGTTAAA
CATTATGA
